>Addgene plasmid #25272 | NMT1 (3IU2) | depositor partial sequence | sequence record 11746 | Author sequence
CGAAGCTACCAGTTCTGGGATACGCAGCCCGTCCCCAAGCTGGGCGAAGTGGTGAACACCCATGGCCCCG
TGGAGCCTGACAAGGACAATATCCGCCAGGAGCCCTACACCCTGCCCCAGGGCTTCACCTGGGATGCTTT
GGACCTGGGCGATCGTGGTGTGCTAAAAGAACTGTACACCCTCCTGAATGAGAACTATGTGGAAGATGAT
GACAACATGTTCCGATTTGATTATTCCCCGGAGTTTCTTTTGTGGGCTCTCCGGCCACCCGGCTGGCTCC
CCCAGTGGCACTGTGGGGTTCGAGTGGTCTCAAGTCGGAAATTGGTTGGGTTCATTAGCGCCATCCCAGC
AAACATCCATATCTATGACACAGAGAAGAAGATGGTAGAGATCAACTTCCTGTGTGTCCACAAGAAGCTG
CGTTCCAAGAGGGTTGCTCCAGTTCTGATCCGAGAGATCACCAGGCGGGTTCACCTGGAGGGCATCTTCC
AAGCAGTTTACACTGCCGGGGTGGTACTACCAAAGCCCGTTGGCACCTGCAGGTATTGGCATCGGTCCCT
AAACCCACGGAAGCTGATTGAAGTGAAGTTCTCCCACCTGAGCAGAAATATGACCATGCAGCGCACCATG
AAGCTCTACCGACTGCCAGAGACTCCCAAGACAGCTGGGCTGCGACCAATGGAAACAAAGGACATTCCAG
TAGTGCACCAGCTCCTCACCAGGTACTTGAAGCAATTTCACCTTACGCCCGTCATGAGCCAGGAGGAGGT
GGAGCACTGGTTCTACCCCCAGGAGAATATCATCGACACTTTCGTGGTGGAGAACGCAAACGGAGAGGTG
ACAGATTTCCTGAGCTTTTATACGCTGCCCTCCACCATCATGAACCATCCAACCCACAAGAGTCTCAAAG
CTGCTTATTCTTTCTACAACGTTCACACCCAGACCCCTCTTCTAGACCTCATGAGCGACGCCCTTGTCCT
CGCCAAAATGAAAGGGTTTGATGTGTTCAATGCACTGGATCTCATGGAGAACAAAACCTTCCTGGAGAAG
CTCAAGTTTGGCATAGGGGACGGCAACCTGCAGTATTACCTTTACAATTGGAAATGCCCCAGCATGGGGG
CAGAGAAGGTTGGACTGGTGCTACAA
