>Addgene plasmid #25272 | NMT1 (3IU2) | addgene partial sequence | sequence record 31353 | 25272 with LacI-R
CCACCCTGATTGACTCTCTTCCGGGCGCTATCATGCCATACCGCGAAAGGTTTTGCGCCATTCGATGGTG
TCCGGGATCTCGACGCTCTCCCTTATGCGACTCCTGCATTAGGAAGCAGCCCAGTAGTAGGTTGAGGCCG
TTGAGCACCGCCGCCGCAAGGAATGGTGCATGCAAGGAGATGGCGCCCAACAGTCCCCCGGCCACGGGGC
CTGCCACCATACCCACGCCGAAACAAGCGCTCATGAGCCCGAAGTGGCGAGCCCGATCTTCCCCATCGGT
GATGTCGGCGATATAGGCGCCAGCAACCGCACCTGTGGCGCCGGTGATGCCGGCCACGATGCGTCCGGCG
TAGAGGATCGAGATCTCGATCCCGCGAAATTAATACGACTCACTATAGGGGAATTGTGAGCGGATAACAA
TTCCCCTCTAGAAATAATTTTGTTTAACTTTAAGAAGGAGATATACCATGCATCATCATCATCATCACAG
CAGCGGCAGAGAAAACTTGTATTTCCAGGGCCGAAGCTACCAGTTCTGGGATACGCAGCCCGTCCCCAAG
CTGGGCGAAGTGGTGAACACCCATGGCCCCGTGGAGCCTGACAAGGACAATATCCGCCAGGAGCCCTACA
CCCTGCCCCAGGGCTTCACCTGGGATGCTTTGGACCTGGGCGATCGTGGTGTGCTAAAAGAACTGTACAC
CCTCCTGAATGAGAACTATGTGGAAGATGATGACAACATGTTCCGATTTGATTATTCCCCGGAGTTTCTT
TTGTGGGCTCTCCGGCCACCCGGCTGGCTCCCCCAGTGGCACTGTGGGGTTCGAGTGGTCTCAAGTCGGA
AATTGGTTGGGTTCATTAGCGCCATCCCAGCAAACATCCATATCTATGACACA
