[The description below was written by a language model from this plasmid's Addgene catalogue record.]
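Description:
NMT1 (3IU2) is a bacterial expression plasmid built on the pET15-MHL backbone, a pET-type vector from a structural genomics programme, and designed to produce a truncated form of human N-myristoyltransferase 1 for structure determination. It carries ampicillin resistance for selection in E. coli and is recorded as low copy. The record lists a cloning strain for propagation. The listed sequencing primers, T7 and T7-term, indicate that the insert sits between a T7 promoter and T7 terminator, as is usual for pET vectors. Expression would therefore depend on a host supplying T7 RNA polymerase, although the record does not name an expression strain or explicitly list the promoter.

The insert is an 1146 bp fragment of human NMT1 encoding residues R115 to Q496, so it is not the full open reading frame. It lacks the N-terminal region and corresponds to the portion of the type-I N-myristoyltransferase that was crystallised, as the plasmid name refers to the associated Protein Data Bank entry. NMT1 is the enzyme that attaches myristate to N-terminal glycine residues of substrate proteins. An N-terminal His tag is fused to the insert, allowing purification of the recombinant protein by immobilised metal affinity chromatography. The record does not state whether a protease cleavage site separates the tag from the protein. The fragment was introduced by restriction enzyme cloning. No feature table is provided, so details of the origin of replication and other backbone elements are not documented here. The construct is suited to producing recombinant NMT1 catalytic domain for crystallography and related biochemical or biophysical studies.
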