Addgene plasmid #25272: NMT1 (3IU2)
Purpose: Bacterial expression for structure determination; may not be full ORF
Depositing lab: Cheryl Arrowsmith. Depositing organization: University of Toronto.
Backbone
  Vector backbone: pET15-MHL
  Backbone manufacturer: SGC
  Backbone size w/o insert (bp): 7737
  Vector type: Bacterial Expression
Growth in bacteria
  Bacterial resistance: Ampicillin, 100 μg/mL
  Growth temperature: 37°C
  Growth strain: DH5alpha
  Copy number: Low Copy
Gene/Insert
  Gene/Insert name: NMT1:R115-Q496 (alt names: PDB: 3IU2; type-I N-myristoyltransferase)
  Species: H. sapiens (human)
  Insert size (bp): 1146
  Mutation: Contains amino acids R115-Q496
  Entrez Gene: NMT1 (a.k.a. HsNMT1, NMT)
  Tag / fusion protein: His (N terminal on insert)
  Cloning method: Restriction Enzyme
  Sequencing primers: 5′ T7; 3′ T7-term
Terms and licenses: Academic/Nonprofit Terms; Industry Terms: Not Available to Industry
Depositor comments: PDB: 3IU2. http://www.thesgc.org/structures/3IU2/
How to cite: NMT1 (3IU2) was a gift from Cheryl Arrowsmith (Addgene plasmid # 25272 ; http://n2t.net/addgene:25272 ; RRID:Addgene_25272)
